>Addgene plasmid #242906 | pCK320 | addgene full sequence | sequence record 486134 | Addgene NGS Result
GACGTCTTAAGACCCACTTTCACATTTAAGTTGTTTTTCTAATCCGCATATGATCAATTCAAGGCCGAAT
AAGAAGGCTGGCTCTGCACCTTGGTGATCAAATAATTCGATAGCTTGTCGTAATAATGGCGGCATACTAT
CAGTAGTAGGTGTTTCCCTTTCTTCTTTAGCGACTTGATGCTCTTGATCTTCCAATACGCAACCTAAAGT
AAAATGCCCCACAGCGCTGAGTGCATATAATGCATTCTCTAGTGAAAAACCTTGTTGGCATAAAAAGGCT
AATTGATTTTCGAGAGTTTCATACTGTTTTTCTGTAGGCCGTGTACCTAAATGTACTTTTGCTCCATCGC
GATGACTTAGTAAAGCACATCTAAAACTTTTAGCGTTATTACGTAAAAAATCTTGCCAGCTTTCCCCTTC
TAAAGGGCAAAAGTGAGTATGGTGCCTATCTAACATCTCAATGGCTAAGGCGTCGAGCAAAGCCCGCTTA
TTTTTTACATGCCAATACAATGTAGGCTGCTCTACACCTAGCTTCTGGGCGAGTTTACGGGTTGTTAAAC
CTTCGATTCCGACCTCATTAAGCAGCTCTAATGCGCTGTTAATCACTTTACTTTTATCTAATCTAGACAT
CATTAATTCCTAATTTTTGTTGACACTCTATCGTTGATAGAGTTATTTTACCACTCCCTATCAGTGATAG
AGAAAAGAATTCAAAAGATCTAAAGAGGAGAAAGGATCTATGGATAAGAAATACTCAATAGGCTTAGCTA
TCGGCACAAATAGCGTCGGATGGGCGGTGATCACTGATGAATATAAGGTTCCGTCTAAAAAGTTCAAGGT
TCTGGGAAATACAGACCGCCACAGTATCAAAAAAAATCTTATAGGGGCTCTTTTATTTGACAGTGGAGAG
ACAGCGGAAGCGACTCGTCTCAAACGGACAGCTCGTAGAAGGTATACACGTCGGAAGAATCGTATTTGTT
ATCTACAGGAGATTTTTTCAAATGAGATGGCGAAAGTAGATGATAGTTTCTTTCATCGACTTGAAGAGTC
TTTTTTGGTGGAAGAAGACAAGAAGCATGAACGTCATCCTATTTTTGGAAATATAGTAGATGAAGTTGCT
TATCATGAGAAATATCCAACTATCTATCATCTGCGAAAAAAATTGGTAGATTCTACTGATAAAGCGGATT
TGCGCTTAATCTATTTGGCCTTAGCGCATATGATTAAGTTTCGTGGTCATTTTTTGATTGAGGGAGATTT
AAATCCTGATAATAGTGATGTGGACAAACTATTTATCCAGTTGGTACAAACCTACAATCAATTATTTGAA
GAAAACCCTATTAACGCAAGTGGAGTAGATGCTAAAGCGATTCTTTCTGCACGATTGAGTAAATCAAGAC
GATTAGAAAATCTCATTGCTCAGCTCCCCGGTGAGAAGAAAAATGGCTTATTTGGGAATCTCATTGCTTT
GTCATTGGGTTTGACCCCTAATTTTAAATCAAATTTTGATTTGGCAGAAGATGCTAAATTACAGCTTTCA
AAAGATACTTACGATGATGATTTAGATAATTTATTGGCGCAAATTGGAGATCAATATGCTGATTTGTTTT
TGGCAGCTAAGAATTTATCAGATGCTATTTTACTTTCAGATATCCTAAGAGTAAATACTGAAATAACTAA
GGCTCCCCTATCAGCTTCAATGATTAAACGCTACGATGAACATCATCAAGACTTGACTCTTTTAAAAGCT
TTAGTTCGACAACAACTTCCAGAAAAGTATAAAGAAATCTTTTTTGATCAATCAAAAAACGGATATGCAG
GTTATATTGATGGGGGAGCTAGCCAAGAAGAATTTTATAAATTTATCAAACCAATTTTAGAAAAAATGGA
TGGTACTGAGGAATTATTGGTGAAACTAAATCGTGAAGATTTGCTGCGCAAGCAACGGACCTTTGACAAC
GGCTCTATTCCCCATCAAATTCACTTGGGTGAGCTGCATGCTATTTTGAGAAGACAAGAAGACTTTTATC
CATTTTTAAAAGACAATCGTGAGAAGATTGAAAAAATCTTGACTTTTCGAATTCCTTATTATGTTGGTCC
ATTGGCGCGTGGCAATAGTCGTTTTGCATGGATGACTCGGAAGTCTGAAGAAACAATTACCCCATGGAAT
TTTGAAGAAGTTGTCGATAAAGGTGCTTCAGCTCAATCATTTATTGAACGCATGACAAACTTTGATAAAA
ATCTTCCAAATGAAAAAGTACTACCAAAACATAGTTTGCTTTATGAGTATTTTACGGTTTATAACGAATT
GACAAAGGTCAAATATGTTACTGAAGGAATGCGAAAACCAGCATTTCTTTCAGGTGAACAGAAGAAAGCC
ATTGTTGATTTACTCTTCAAAACAAATCGAAAAGTAACCGTTAAGCAATTAAAAGAAGATTATTTCAAAA
AAATAGAATGTTTTGATAGTGTTGAAATTTCAGGAGTTGAAGATAGATTTAATGCTTCATTAGGTACCTA
CCATGATTTGCTAAAAATTATTAAAGATAAAGATTTTTTGGATAATGAAGAAAATGAAGATATCTTAGAG
GATATTGTTTTAACATTGACCTTATTTGAAGATAGGGAGATGATTGAGGAAAGACTTAAAACATATGCTC
ACCTCTTTGATGATAAGGTGATGAAACAGCTTAAACGTCGCCGTTATACTGGTTGGGGACGTTTGTCTCG
AAAATTGATTAATGGTATTAGGGATAAGCAATCTGGCAAAACAATATTAGATTTTTTGAAATCAGATGGT
TTTGCCAATCGCAATTTTATGCAGCTGATCCATGATGATAGTTTGACATTTAAAGAAGACATTCAAAAAG
CACAAGTGTCTGGACAAGGCGATAGTTTACATGAACATATTGCAAATTTAGCTGGTAGCCCTGCTATTAA
AAAAGGTATTTTACAGACTGTAAAAGTTGTTGATGAATTGGTCAAAGTAATGGGGCGGCATAAGCCAGAA
AATATCGTTATTGAAATGGCACGTGAAAATCAGACAACTCAAAAGGGCCAGAAAAATTCGCGAGAGCGTA
TGAAACGAATCGAAGAAGGTATCAAAGAATTAGGAAGTCAGATTCTTAAAGAGCATCCTGTTGAAAATAC
TCAATTGCAAAATGAAAAGCTCTATCTCTATTATCTCCAAAATGGAAGAGACATGTATGTGGACCAAGAA
TTAGATATTAATCGTTTAAGTGATTATGATGTCGATGCCATTGTTCCACAAAGTTTCCTTAAAGACGATT
CAATAGACAATAAGGTCTTAACGCGTTCTGATAAAAATCGTGGTAAATCGGATAACGTTCCAAGTGAAGA
AGTAGTCAAAAAGATGAAAAACTATTGGAGACAACTTCTAAACGCCAAGTTAATCACTCAACGTAAGTTT
GATAATTTAACGAAAGCTGAACGTGGAGGTTTGAGTGAACTTGATAAAGCTGGTTTTATCAAACGCCAAT
TGGTTGAAACTCGCCAAATCACTAAGCATGTGGCACAAATTTTGGATAGTCGCATGAATACTAAATACGA
TGAAAATGATAAACTTATTCGAGAGGTTAAAGTGATTACCTTAAAATCTAAATTAGTTTCTGACTTCCGA
AAAGATTTCCAATTCTATAAAGTACGTGAGATTAACAATTACCATCATGCCCATGATGCGTATCTAAATG
CCGTCGTTGGAACTGCTTTGATTAAGAAATATCCAAAACTTGAATCGGAGTTTGTCTATGGTGATTATAA
AGTTTATGATGTTCGTAAAATGATTGCTAAGTCTGAGCAAGAAATAGGCAAAGCAACCGCAAAATATTTC
TTTTACTCTAATATCATGAACTTCTTCAAAACAGAAATTACACTTGCAAATGGAGAGATTCGCAAACGCC
CTCTAATCGAAACTAATGGGGAAACTGGAGAAATTGTCTGGGATAAAGGGCGAGATTTTGCCACAGTGCG
CAAAGTATTGTCCATGCCCCAAGTCAATATTGTCAAGAAAACAGAAGTACAGACAGGCGGATTCTCCAAG
GAGTCAATTTTACCAAAAAGAAATTCGGACAAGCTTATTGCTCGTAAAAAAGACTGGGATCCAAAAAAAT
ATGGTGGTTTTGATAGTCCAACGGTAGCTTATTCAGTCCTAGTGGTTGCTAAGGTGGAAAAAGGGAAATC
GAAGAAGTTAAAATCCGTTAAAGAGTTACTAGGGATCACAATTATGGAAAGAAGTTCCTTTGAAAAAAAT
CCGATTGACTTTTTAGAAGCTAAAGGATATAAGGAAGTTAAAAAAGACTTAATCATTAAACTACCTAAAT
ATAGTCTTTTTGAGTTAGAAAACGGTCGTAAACGGATGCTGGCTAGTGCCGGAGAATTACAAAAAGGAAA
TGAGCTGGCTCTGCCAAGCAAATATGTGAATTTTTTATATTTAGCTAGTCATTATGAAAAGTTGAAGGGT
AGTCCAGAAGATAACGAACAAAAACAATTGTTTGTGGAGCAGCATAAGCATTATTTAGATGAGATTATTG
AGCAAATCAGTGAATTTTCTAAGCGTGTTATTTTAGCAGATGCCAATTTAGATAAAGTTCTTAGTGCATA
TAACAAACATAGAGACAAACCAATACGTGAACAAGCAGAAAATATTATTCATTTATTTACGTTGACGAAT
CTTGGAGCTCCCGCTGCTTTTAAATATTTTGATACAACAATTGATCGTAAACGATATACGTCTACAAAAG
AAGTTTTAGATGCCACTCTTATCCATCAATCCATCACTGGTCTTTATGAAACACGCATTGATTTGAGTCA
GCTAGGAGGTGACTGCGCGGGTGGCGGAGGAAGTGGGGGCGGTGGTAGCATGAATAAAAACATTGATACA
GTTCGTGAAATTATTACTGTTGCATCTATTTTGATTAAATTTTCCAGAGAAGATATTGTTGAGAATCGTG
CTAATTTTATTGCATTTCTAAATGAGATTGGAGTAACGCATGAAGGTAGAAAGTTAAATCGCAATTCATT
CCGTAAAATTATTTCTAAATTAACTCAAGAAGATAAGAAAACCCTCATCGACGAATTCAACGAGGGTTTT
GAGGGTGTATATCGATATCTAGAGATGTATACGAACAAATAACTCGAGTAAGGATCTCCAGGCATCAAAT
AAAACGAAAGGCTCAGTCGAAAGACTGGGCCTTTCGTTTTATCTGTTGTTTGTCGGTGAACGCTCTCTAC
TAGAGTCACACTGGCTCACCTTCGGGTGGGCCTTTCTGCGTTTATACCTAGGGATATATTCCGCTTCCTC
GCTCACTGACTCGCTACGCTCGGTCGTTCGACTGCGGCGAGCGGAAATGGCTTACGAACGGGGCGGAGAT
TTCCTGGAAGATGCCAGGAAGATACTTAACAGGGAAGTGAGAGGGCCGCGGCAAAGCCGTTTTTCCATAG
GCTCCGCCCCCCTGACAAGCATCACGAAATCTGACGCTCAAATCAGTGGTGGCGAAACCCGACAGGACTA
TAAAGATACCAGGCGTTTCCCCCTGGCGGCTCCCTCGTGCGCTCTCCTGTTCCTGCCTTTCGGTTTACCG
GTGTCATTCCGCTGTTATGGCCGCGTTTGTCTCATTCCACGCCTGACACTCAGTTCCGGGTAGGCAGTTC
GCTCCAAGCTGGACTGTATGCACGAACCCCCCGTTCAGTCCGACCGCTGCGCCTTATCCGGTAACTATCG
TCTTGAGTCCAACCCGGAAAGACATGCAAAAGCACCACTGGCAGCAGCCACTGGTAATTGATTTAGAGGA
GTTAGTCTTGAAGTCATGCGCCGGTTAAGGCTAAACTGAAAGGACAAGTTTTGGTGACTGCGCTCCTCCA
AGCCAGTTACCTCGGTTCAAAGAGTTGGTAGCTCAGAGAACCTTCGAAAAACCGCCCTGCAAGGCGGTTT
TTTCGTTTTCAGAGCAAGAGATTACGCGCAGACCAAAACGATCTCAAGAAGATCATCTTATTAATCAGAT
AAAATATTTCTAGATTTCAGTGCAATTTATCTCTTCAAATGTAGCACCTGAAGTCAGCCCCATACGATAT
AAGTTGTTACTAGTGCTTGGATTCTCACCAATAAAAAACGCCCGGCGGCAACCGAGCGTTCTGAACAAAT
CCAGATGGAGTTCTGAGGTCATTACTGGATCTATCAACAGGAGTCCAAGCGAGCTCGATATCAAATTACG
CCCCGCCCTGCCACTCATCGCAGTACTGTTGTAATTCATTAAGCATTCTGCCGACATGGAAGCCATCACA
AACGGCATGATGAACCTGAATCGCCAGCGGCATCAGCACCTTGTCGCCTTGCGTATAATATTTGCCCATG
GTGAAAACGGGGGCGAAGAAGTTGTCCATATTGGCCACGTTTAAATCAAAACTGGTGAAACTCACCCAGG
GATTGGCTGAGACGAAAAACATATTCTCAATAAACCCTTTAGGGAAATAGGCCAGGTTTTCACCGTAACA
CGCCACATCTTGCGAATATATGTGTAGAAACTGCCGGAAATCGTCGTGGTATTCACTCCAGAGCGATGAA
AACGTTTCAGTTTGCTCATGGAAAACGGTGTAACAAGGGTGAACACTATCCCATATCACCAGCTCACCGT
CTTTCATTGCCATACGAAATTCCGGATGAGCATTCATCAGGCGGGCAAGAATGTGAATAAAGGCCGGATA
AAACTTGTGCTTATTTTTCTTTACGGTCTTTAAAAAGGCCGTAATATCCAGCTGAACGGTCTGGTTATAG
GTACATTGAGCAACTGACTGAAATGCCTCAAAATGTTCTTTACGATGCCATTGGGATATATCAACGGTGG
TATATCCAGTGATTTTTTTCTCCATTTTAGCTTCCTTAGCTCCTGAAAATCTCGATAACTCAAAAAATAC
GCCCGGTAGTGATCTTATTTCATTATGGTGAAAGTTGGAACCTCTTACGTGCCGATCAACGTCTCATTTT
CGCCAGATATC
Features (pLannotate 1.2.2; 11 found; start..end, strand, type, name):
      7..630     -  CDS            TetR: tetracycline repressor TetR; tetR from transposon Tn10; TetR binds to the tetracycline operator tetO to inhibit transcription. This inhibition can be relieved by adding tetracycline or doxycycline.
    649..704     +  promoter       tetR/tetA promoters: tetR; overlapping promoters for bacterial tetR and tetA
    740..4845    +  CDS            dCas9 (fragment): catalytically dead mutant of the Cas9 endonuclease from the Streptococcus pyogenes Type II CRISPR/Cas system RNA-guided DNA-binding protein that lacks endonuclease activity due to the D10A mutation in the RuvC catalytic domain and the H840A mutation in the HNH catalytic domain
   4880..5149    +  CDS            asiA: ASIA_BPT4 - Experimental evidence at protein level: Swiss-Prot protein existence level 1. Transcriptional inhibitor. Inhibits sigma 70-directed transcription by weakening its interaction with the core of the host's RNA polymerase. This allows Gp55 to successfully compete for the core enzyme. Plays an important role during the prereplicative period of phage T4 development. From Enterobacteria phage T4 (Bacteriophage T4).
   5176..5247    +  terminator     rrnB T1 terminator: transcription terminator T1 from the E. coli rrnB gene
   5263..5290    +  terminator     T7Te terminator: phage T7 early transcription terminator
   5309..5364    -  rep_origin     RSF ori (fragment): Plasmids containing the RSF 1030 origin of replication can be propagated in E. coli cells that contain additional plasmids with compatible origins.
   5452..5997    -  rep_origin     p15A ori: Plasmids containing the medium-copy-number p15A origin of replication can be propagated in E. coli cells that contain a second plasmid with the ColE1 origin.
   6111..6205    -  terminator     lambda t0 terminator: transcription terminator from phage lambda
   6229..6885    -  CDS            cat: CAT_ECOLX - Experimental evidence at protein level: Swiss-Prot protein existence level 1. This enzyme is an effector of chloramphenicol resistance in bacteria. From Escherichia coli. This protein is used as a marker in many commonly used cloning vectors, such as pACYC184.
   6886..6988    -  promoter       cat promoter: promoter of the E. coli cat gene encoding chloramphenicol acetyltransferase
