[The description below was written by a language model from this plasmid's Addgene catalogue record and pLannotate feature annotations shown in this document.]
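Description:
pCK320 is a bacterial CRISPR activation (CRISPRa) expression plasmid of about 7 kb, built on the pSLQ1055 backbone, that produces a dCas9-AsiA fusion protein under anhydrotetracycline (aTc) control. It replicates from a p15A origin, which the catalogue lists as low copy and which is compatible with ColE1-type plasmids, so it can be maintained alongside separate guide RNA or reporter plasmids. A short fragment annotated as RSF ori lies next to the p15A region and is probably only a partial sequence match rather than a second functional origin. Selection is by chloramphenicol, through a cat gene driven by its native promoter and followed by the lambda t0 terminator.

The expression cassette uses the Tn10 tet regulatory arrangement. TetR is encoded on the reverse strand and is transcribed divergently from the overlapping tetR/tetA promoter region, which also drives the forward-strand payload. TetR holds this promoter off by binding tetO, and aTc relieves the repression. The payload is catalytically dead Streptococcus pyogenes Cas9 (D10A and H840A), which binds DNA under guide RNA direction without cutting. After a short gap, presumably a linker, comes the coding sequence for AsiA, the phage T4 anti-sigma factor that interacts with the host sigma 70 subunit of RNA polymerase. Tandem rrnB T1 and T7Te terminators close the transcription unit. The record lists the insert as synthetic and does not say whether the AsiA sequence carries mutations.

The plasmid carries no guide RNA cassette in the annotated features, so targeting must be supplied separately. It was deposited in connection with a study that systematically compared bacterial CRISPRa activator systems and looked for synergistic or antagonistic effects when they are combined.
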