Addgene plasmid #242906: pCK320
Purpose: aTc-inducible expression of dCas9-AsiA
Depositing lab: Jesse Zalatan. Depositing organization: University of Washington. Publication: Systematic Mapping of Bacterial CRISPRa Systems for Synergistic Gene Activation Reveals Antagonistic Effects. Kiattisewee C, Karanjia AV, Cardiff RAL, Olander KE, Leejareon P, Alvi SS, Carothers JM, Zalatan JG. ACS Synth Biol. 2025 Jul 22. doi: 10.1021/acssynbio.5c00358. PubMed 40693287.
Backbone
  Vector backbone: pSLQ1055
  Vector type: CRISPR, Synthetic Biology
Growth in bacteria
  Bacterial resistance: Chloramphenicol, 25 μg/mL
  Growth temperature: 37°C
  Growth strain: DH5alpha
  Copy number: Low Copy
Gene/Insert
  Gene/Insert name: AsiA
  Species: Synthetic
  Entrez Gene: asiA (a.k.a. T4p255)
  Promoter: TetR-Ptet
  Cloning method: Gibson Cloning
  Sequencing primers: 5′ CACGCATTGATTTGAGTCAGC; 3′ tcgtaagccatttccgctcg
Terms and licenses: Academic/Nonprofit Terms; Industry Terms: Not Available to Industry
Depositor comments: Please visit https://doi.org/10.1101/2025.05.14.654134 for bioRxiv preprint.
How to cite: pCK320 was a gift from Jesse Zalatan (Addgene plasmid # 242906 ; http://n2t.net/addgene:242906 ; RRID:Addgene_242906)
